>Addgene plasmid #173123 | pPB UbC Arrestin-uTEV2-V5; UAS-mCherry | addgene full sequence | sequence record 339833 | Addgene NGS Result
ACTCTTCCTTTTTCAATATTATTGAAGCATTTATCAGGGTTATTGTCTCATGAGCGGATACATATTTGAA
TGTATTTAGAAAAATAAACAAATAGGGGTTCCGCGCACATTTCCCCGAAAAGTGCCACCTAAATTGTAAG
CGTTAATATTTTGTTAAAATTCGCGTTAAATTTTTGTTAAATCAGCTCATTTTTTAACCAATAGGCCGAA
ATCGGCAAAATCCCTTATAAATCAAAAGAATAGACCGAGATAGGGT
[37 nt withheld, positions 257-293]
AAAGAACGTGGACTCCAACGTCAAAGG
[49 nt withheld, positions 321-369]
T
[91 nt withheld, positions 371-461]
G
[124 nt withheld, positions 463-586]
CCCATTCGCCATTCAGGCTGCGCAACTGTTGGGAAGGGCGATCGGTGCGGGCCTCTTCGCTATTACGCCA
GCTGGCGAAAGGGGGATGTGCTGCAAGGCGATTAAGTTGGGTAACGCCAGGGTTTTCCCAGTCACGACGT
TGTAAAACGACGGCCAGTGAGCGCGCCTCGTTCATTCACGTTTTTGAACCCGTGGAGGACGGGCAGACTC
GCGGTGCAAATGTGTTTTACAGCGTGATGGAGCAGATGAAGATGCTCGACACGCTGCAGAACACGCAGCT
AGATTAACCCTAGAAAGATAATCATATTGTGACGTACGTTAAAGATAATCATGTGTAAAATTGACGCATG
TGTTTTATCGGTCTGTATATCGAGGTTTATTTATTAATTTGAATAGATATTAAGTTTTATTATATTTACA
CTTACATACTAATAATAAATTCAACAAACAATTTATTTATGTTTATTTATTTATTAAAAAAAACAAAAAC
TCAAAATTTCTTCTATAAAGTAACAAAACTTTTATGAGGGACAGCCCCCCCCCAAAGCCCCCAGGGATGT
AATTACGTCCCTCCCCCGCTAGGGGGCAGCAGCGAGCCGCCCGGGGCTCCGCTCCGGTCCGGCGCTCCCC
CCGCATCCCCGAGCCGGCAGCGTGCGGGGACAGCCCGGGCACGGGGAAGGTGGCACGGGATCGCTTTCCT
CTGAACGCTTCTCGCTGCTCTTTGAGCCTGCAGACACCTGGGGGGATACGGGGAAAAGGCCTCCACGGCC
AGACTAGAACTTTTAAAAGAAAAGGGGGGATTGGGGGGTACAGTGCAGGGGAAAGAATAGTAGACATAAT
AGCAACAGACATACAAACTAAAGAATTACAAAAACAAATTACAAAAATTCAAAATTTTATCGATCACGAG
ACTAGCCTCGAGGGATCGCAAAAAGCTTAGGCCTCCAAGGCGGAGTACTGTCCTCCGGGCTGGCGGAGTA
CTGTCCTCCGGCAAGGTCGGAGTACTGTCCTCCGACACTAGAGGTCGGAGTACTGTCCTCCGACGCAAGG
CGGAGTACTGTCCTCCGGGCTGCGGAGTACTGTCCTCCGGCAAGGTCGGAGTACTGTCCTCCGACACTAG
AGGTCGGAGTACTGTCCTCCGACGCAAGGTCGGAGTACTGTCCTCCGACACTAGAGGTCGGAGTACTGTC
CTCCGACGCAAGGTCGGAGTACTGTCCTCCGACACTAGAGGTCGGAGTACTGTCCTCCGACGCAAGGCGG
AGTACTGTCCTCCGGGCTGGCGGAGTACTGTCCTCCGGCAAGGGTCGACTCTAGAGGGTATATAATGGAT
CCCATCGCGTCTCAGCCTCACTTTGAGCTCCTCCACACGAATTCCCCGATACCGTCGATTCAAGGAGCTT
GCTTGTTCTTTTTGCAGAAGCTCAGAATAAACGCTCAACTTTGGCAGATCTACCAAGGAGCTCGGATCCA
CTAGTGATCCCCTGCTAGCGCCACCATGGTGAGCAAGGGCGAGGAGGATAACATGGCCATCATCAAGGAG
TTCATGCGCTTCAAGGTGCACATGGAGGGCTCCGTGAACGGCCACGAGTTCGAGATCGAGGGCGAGGGCG
AGGGCCGCCCCTACGAGGGCACCCAGACCGCCAAGCTGAAGGTGACCAAGGGTGGCCCCCTGCCCTTCGC
CTGGGACATCCTGTCCCCTCAGTTCATGTACGGCTCCAAGGCCTACGTGAAGCACCCCGCCGACATCCCC
GACTACTTGAAGCTGTCCTTCCCCGAGGGCTTCAAGTGGGAGCGCGTGATGAACTTCGAGGACGGCGGCG
TGGTGACCGTGACCCAGGACTCCTCCCTGCAGGACGGCGAGTTCATCTACAAGGTGAAGCTGCGCGGCAC
CAACTTCCCCTCCGACGGCCCCGTAATGCAGAAGAAGACCATGGGCTGGGAGGCCTCCTCCGAGCGGATG
TACCCCGAGGACGGCGCCCTGAAGGGCGAGATCAAGCAGAGGCTGAAGCTGAAGGACGGCGGCCACTACG
ACGCTGAGGTCAAGACCACCTACAAGGCCAAGAAGCCCGTGCAGCTGCCCGGCGCCTACAACGTCAACAT
CAAGTTGGACATCACCTCCCACAACGAGGACTACACCATCGTGGAACAGTACGAACGCGCCGAGGGCCGC
CACTCCACCGGCGGCATGGACGAGCTGTACAAGTGAAGCGGCCGCGTCGACAATCAACCTCTGGATTACA
AAATTTGTGAAAGATTGACTGGTATTCTTAACTATGTTGCTCCTTTTACGCTATGTGGATACGCTGCTTT
AATGCCTTTGTATCATGCTATTGCTTCCCGTATGGCTTTCATTTTCTCCTCCTTGTATAAATCCTGGTTG
CTGTCTCTTTATGAGGAGTTGTGGCCCGTTGTCAGGCAACGTGGCGTGGTGTGCACTGTGTTTGCTGACG
CAACCCCCACTGGTTGGGGCATTGCCACCACCTGTCAGCTCCTTTCCGGGACTTTCGCTTTCCCCCTCCC
TATTGCCACGGCGGAACTCATCGCCGCCTGCCTTGCCCGCTGCTGGACAGGGGCTCGGCTGTTGGGCACT
GACAATTCCGTGGTGTTGTCGGGGAAGCTGACGTCCTTTCCATGGCTGCTCGCCTGTGTTGCCACCTGGA
TTCTGCGCGGGACGTCCTTCTGCTACGTCCCTTCGGCCCTCAATCCAGCGGACCTTCCTTCCCGCGGCCT
GCTGCCGGCTCTGCGGCCTCTTCCGCGTCTTCGCCTTCGCCCTCAGACGAGTCGGATCTCCCTTTGGGCC
GCCTCCCCGCGGATCCGGCCTCCGCGCCGGGTTTTGGCGCCTCCCGCGGGCGCCCCCCTCCTCACGGCGA
GCGCTGCCACGTCAGACGAAGGGCGCAGCGAGCGTCCTGATCCTTCCGCCCGGACGCTCAGGACAGCGGC
CCGCTGCTCATAAGACTCGGCCTTAGAACCCCAGTATCAGCAGAAGGACATTTTAGGACGGGACTTGGGT
GACTCTAGGGCACTGGTTTTCTTTCCAGAGAGCGGAACAGGCGAGGAAAAGTAGTCCCTTCTCGGCGATT
CTGCGGAGGGATCTCCGTGGGGCGGTGAACGCCGATGATTATATAAGGACGCGCCGGGTGTGGCACAGCT
AGTTCCGTCGCAGCCGGGATTTGGGTCGCGGTTCTTGTTTGTGGATCGCTGTGATCGTCACTTGGTGAGT
AGCGGGCTGCTGGGCTGGCCGGGGCTTTCGTGGCCGCCGGGCCGCTCGGTGGGACGGAAGCGTGTGGAGA
GACCGCCAAGGGCTGTAGTCTGGGTCCGCGAGCAAGGTTGCCCTGAACTGGGGGTTGGGGGGAGCGCAGC
AAAATGGCGGCTGTTCCCGAGTCTTGAATGGAAGACGCTTGTGAGGCGGGCTGTGAGGTCGTTGAAACAA
GGTGGGGGGCATGGTGGGCGGCAAGAACCCAAGGTCTTGAGGCCTTCGCTAATGCGGGAAAGCTCTTATT
CGGGTGAGATGGGCTGGGGCACCATCTGGGGACCCTGACGTGAAGTTTGTCACTGACTGGAGAACTCGGT
TTGTCGTCTGTTGCGGGGGCGGCAGTTATGGCGGTGCCGTTGGGCAGTGCACCCGTACCTTTGGGAGCGC
GCGCCCTCGTCGTGTCGTGACGTCACCCGTTCTGTTGGCTTATAATGCAGGGTGGGGCCACCTGCCGGTA
GGTGTGCGGTAGGCTTTTCTCCGTCGCAGGACGCAGGGTTCGGGCCTAGGGTAGGCTCTCCTGAATCGAC
AGGCGCCGGACCTCTGGTGAGGGGAGGGATAAGTGAGGCGTCAGTTTCTTTGGTCGGTTTTATGTACCTA
TCTTCTTAAGTAGCTGAAGCTCCGGTTTTGAACTATGCGCTCGGGGTTGGCGAGTGTGTTTTGTGAAGTT
TTTTAGGCACCTTTTGAAATGTAATCATTTGGGTCAATATGTAATTTTCAGTGTTAGACTAGTAAATTGT
CCGCTAAATTCTGGCCGTTTTTGGCTTTTTTGTTAGACGCTAGCGGATTCTAGAGCCACCATGGGTGAAA
AACCCGGGACCAGGGTCTTCAAGAAGTCGAGCCCTAACTGCAAGCTCACCGTGTACTTGGGCAAGCGTGA
CTTTGTGGATCACTTGGACAAAGTGGATCCTGTCGATGGTGTGGTGCTTGTGGATCCTGACTACTTGAAG
GACCGGAAAGTGTTTGTGACCCTCACCTGTGCCTTCCGCTATGGCCGAGAAGACCTGGATGTACTGGGCC
TGTCTTTCCGCAAAGATCTGTTCATCGCCACCTACCAGGCCTTCCCCCCCATGCCCAACCCACCTCGGCC
CCCCACCCGCCTACAGGACCGACTGCTGAAGAAGTTGGGCCAGCACGCCCACCCCTTTTTTTTCACAATA
CCCCAGAATTTGCCTTGCTCCGTCACACTGCAGCCAGGACCGGAGGACACAGGGAAGGCCTGTGGAGTAG
ACTTTGAGATTCGAGCCTTCTGTGCCAAATCTATAGAAGAAAAAAGCCACAAAAGGAACTCCGTGCGGCT
TATCATCAGAAAGGTACAGTTTGCTCCTGAGACACCCGGCCCCCAGCCATCAGCTGAAACCACACGCCAC
TTCCTCATGTCTGACCGGAGGTCCCTGCACCTAGAGGCTTCCCTGGACAAAGAGCTGTACTACCATGGGG
AACCCCTCAATGTCAACGTCCACGTCACCAACAATTCTGCCAAAACCGTCAAGAAGATCAGAGTGTCTGT
GAGACAGTATGCCGACATTTGCCTCTTCAGCACCGCGCAGTACAAGTGTCCTGTGGCTCAGCTTGAACAA
GATGACCAGGTGTCTCCCAGTTCCACATTCTGCAAGGTGTACACCATAACCCCGCTGCTCAGTGACAACC
GAGAGAAGCGTGGCCTTGCCCTTGATGGGCAACTCAAGCACGAAGACACCAACCTGGCTTCCAGCACCAT
TGTGAAGGAGGGAGCCAACAAGGAGGTGCTGGGAATCCTAGTATCCTACAGGGTCAAGGTGAAGCTGGTG
GTGTCTCGAGGCGGGGATGTCTCCGTGGAGCTACCTTTCGTCCTAATGCACCCCAAGCCCCACGACCACA
TCACCCTTCCCCGACCCCAGTCAGCCCCCCGGGAAATAGACATCCCTGTGGATACCAACCTCATTGAATT
CGATACCAACTATGCCACAGACGACGACATCGTGTTTGAGGACTTTGCGAGGCTTCGGCTGAAGGGGATG
AAGGATGACGACTGTGATGACCAGTTCTGCGGTGGAAGTGGATCAGGCAGCGGTGGATCTGGAGAAAGCT
TGTTTAAGGGACCACGTGATTACAACCCGATATCGAGCACCATTTGTCATTTGACGAATGAATCTGATGG
GCACACAGCATCGTTGTATGGTATTGGATTTGGTCCCTTCATCATTACAAACAAGCACTTGTTTAGAAGA
AATAATGGAACACTGTTGGTCCAATCACTACATGGTGTATTCAAGGTCAAGAACACCACGACTTTGCAAC
AACACCTCATTGATGGGAGGGACATGATAATTATTCGCATGCCTAAGGATTTCCCACCATTTCCTCAAAA
GCTGAAATTTAGAGAGCCACAAAGGGAAGAGCGCATATGTCTTGTGACAACCAACTTCCAAACTAAGAGC
ATGTCTAGCATGGTGTCAGACACTAGTTGCACATTCCCTTCATCTGATGGCATATTCTGGAAGCATTGGA
TTCAAACCAAGGATGGGCAGTGTGGCAATCCATTAGTATCAACTAGAGATGGGTTCATTGTTGGTATACA
CTCAGCATCGAATTTCACCAACACAAACAATTATTTCACAAGCGTGCCGAAAAACTTCATGGAATTGTTG
ACAAATCAGGAGGCGCAGCAGTGGGTTAGTGGTTGGCGATTAAATGCTGACTCAGTATTGTGGGGGGGCC
ATAAAGTTTTCATGGTGGGCAAGCCGATCCCTAACCCTCTGCTGGGCCTGGACAGCACTGGAAGCGGAGC
TACTAACTTCAGCCTGCTGAAGCAGGCTGGAGACGTGGAGGAGAACCCTGGACCTTCTAGAGCCACCATG
GCCAAGCCTTTGTCTCAAGAAGAATCCACCCTCATTGAAAGAGCAACGGCTACAATCAACAGCATCCCCA
TCTCTGAAGACTACAGCGTCGCCAGCGCAGCTCTCTCTAGCGACGGCCGCATCTTCACTGGTGTCAATGT
ATATCATTTTACTGGGGGACCTTGTGCAGAACTCGTGGTGCTGGGCACTGCTGCTGCTGCGGCAGCTGGC
AACCTGACTTGTATCGTCGCGATCGGAAATGAGAACAGGGGCATCTTGAGCCCCTGCGGACGGTGCCGAC
AGGTGCTTCTCGATCTGCATCCTGGGATCAAAGCCATAGTGAAGGACAGTGATGGACAGCCGACGGCAGT
TGGGATTCGTGAATTGCTGCCCTCTGGTTATGTGTGGGAGGGCTAAGTCGACAATCAACCTCTGGATTAC
AAAATTTGTGAAAGATTGACTGGTATTCTTAACTATGTTGCTCCTTTTACGCTATGTGGATACGCTGCTT
TAATGCCTTTGTATCATGTTAACTAACTAAACTTGTTTATTGCAGCTTATAATGGTTACAAATAAAGCAA
TAGCATCACAAATTTCACAAATAAAGCATTTTTTTCACTGCATTCTAGTTGTGGTTTGTCCAAACTCATC
AATGTATCTTATCATGTCTGGAATTGACTCAAATGATGTCAATTAGTCTATCAGAAGCTCATCTGGTCTC
CCTTCCGGGGGACAAGACATCCCTGTTTAATATTTAAACAGCAGTGTTCCCAAACTGGGTTCTTATATCC
CTTGCTCTGGTCAACCAGGTTGCAGGGTTTCCTGTCCTCACAGGAACGAAGTCCCTAAAGAAACAGTGGC
AGCCAGGTTTAGCCCCGGAATTGACTGGATTCCTTTTTTAGGGCCCATTGGTATGGCTTTTTCCCCGTAT
CCCCCCAGGTGTCTGCAGGCTCAAAGAGCAGCGAGAAGCGTTCAGAGGAAAGCGATCCCGTGCCACCTTC
CCCGTGCCCGGGCTGTCCCCGCACGCTGCCGGCTCGGGGATGCGGGGGGAGCGCCGGACCGGAGCGGAGC
CCCGGGCGGCTCGCTGCTGCCCCCTAGCGGGGGAGGGACGTAATTACATCCCTGGGGGCTTTGGGGGGGG
GCTGTCCCTGATATCTATAACAAGAAAATATATATATAATAAGTTATCACGTAAGTAGAACATGAAATAA
CAATATAATTATCGTATGAGTTAAATCTTAAAAGTCACGTAAAAGATAATCATGCGTCATTTTGACTCAC
GCGGTCGTTATAGTTCAAAATCAGTGACACTTACCGCATTGACAAGCACGCCTCACGGGAGCTCCAAGCG
GCGACTGAGATGTCCTAAATGCACAGCGACGGATTCGCGCTATTTAGAAAGAGAGAGCAATATTTCAAGA
ATGCATGCGTCAATTTTACGCAGACTATCTTTCTAGGGTTAATCTAGCTGCATCAGGATCATATCGTCGG
GTCTTTTTTCCGGCTCAGTCATCGCCCAAGCTGGCGCTATCTGGGCATCGGGGAGGAAGAAGCCCGTGCC
TTTTCCCGCGAGGTTGAAGCGGCATGGAAAGAGTTTGCCGAGGATGACTGCTGCTGCATTGACGTTGAGC
GAAAACGCACGTTTACCATGATGATTCGGGAAGGTGTGGCCATGCACGCCTTTAACGGTGAACTGTTCGT
TCAGGCCACCTGGGATACCAGTTCGTCGCGGCTTTTCCGGACACAGTTCCGGATGGTCAGCCCGAAGCGC
ATCAGCAACCCGAACAATACCGGCGACAGCCGGAACTGCCGTGCCGGTGTGCAGATTAATGACAGCGGTG
CGGCGCTGGGATATTACGTCAGCGAGGACGGGTATCCTGGCTGGATGCCGCAGAAATGGACATGGATACC
CCGTGAGTTACCCGGCGGGCGCGCTTGGCGTAATCATGGTCATAGCTGTTTCCTGTGTGAAATTGTTATC
CGCTCACAATTCCACACAACATACGAGCCGGAAGCATAAAGTGTAAAGCCTGGGGTGCCTAATGAGTGAG
CTAACTCACATTAATTGCGTTGCGCTCACTGCCCGCTTTCCAGTCGGGAAACCTGTCGTGCCAGCTGCAT
TAATGAATCGGCCAACGCGCGGGGAGAGGCGGTTTGCGTATTGGGCGCTCTTCCGCTTCCTCGCTCACTG
ACTCGCTGCGCTCGGTCGTTCGGCTGCGGCGAGCGGTATCAGCTCACTCAAAGGCGGTAATACGGTTATC
CACAGAATCAGGGGATAACGCAGGAAAGAACATGTGAGCAAAAGGCCAGCAAAAGGCCAGGAACCGTAAA
AAGGCCGCGTTGCTGGCGTTTTTCCATAGGCTCCGCCCCCCTGACGAGCATCACAAAAATCGACGCTCAA
GTCAGAGGTGGCGAAACCCGACAGGACTATAAAGATACCAGGCGTTTCCCCCTGGAAGCTCCCTCGTGCG
CTCTCCTGTTCCGACCCTGCCGCTTACCGGATACCTGTCCGCCTTTCTCCCTTCGGGAAGCGTGGCGCTT
TCTCATAGCTCACGCTGTAGGTATCTCAGTTCGGTGTAGGTCGTTCGCTCCAAGCTGGGCTGTGTGCACG
AACCCCCCGTTCAGCCCGACCGCTGCGCCTTATCCGGTAACTATCGTCTTGAGTCCAACCCGGTAAGACA
CGACTTATCGCCACTGGCAGCAGCCACTGGTAACAGGATTAGCAGAGCGAGGTATGTAGGCGGTGCTACA
GAGTTCTTGAAGTGGTGGCCTAACTACGGCTACACTAGAAGAACAGTATTTGGTATCTGCGCTCTGCTGA
AGCCAGTTACCTTCGGAAAAAGAGTTGGTAGCTCTTGATCCGGCAAACAAACCACCGCTGGTAGCGGTGG
TTTTTTTGTTTGCAAGCAGCAGATTACGCGCAGAAAAAAAGGATCTCAAGAAGATCCTTTGATCTTTTCT
ACGGGGTCTGACGCTCAGTGGAACGAAAACTCACGTTAAGGGATTTTGGTCATGAGATTATCAAAAAGGA
TCTTCACCTAGATCCTTTTAAATTAAAAATGAAGTTTTAAATCAATCTAAAGTATATATGAGTAAACTTG
GTCTGACAGTTACCAATGCTTAATCAGTGAGGCACCTATCTCAGCGATCTGTCTATTTCGTTCATCCATA
GTTGCCTGACTCCCCGTCGTGTAGATAACTACGATACGGGAGGGCTTACCATCTGGCCCCAGTGCTGCAA
TGATACCGCGAGACCCACGCTCACCGGCTCCAGATTTATCAGCAATAAACCAGCCAGCCGGAAGGGCCGA
GCGCAGAAGTGGTCCTGCAACTTTATCCGCCTCCATCCAGTCTATTAATTGTTGCCGGGAAGCTAGAGTA
AGTAGTTCGCCAGTTAATAGTTTGCGCAACGTTGTTGCCATTGCTACAGGCATCGTGGTGTCACGCTCGT
CGTTTGGTATGGCTTCATTCAGCTCCGGTTCCCAACGATCAAGGCGAGTTACATGATCCCCCATGTTGTG
CAAAAAAGCGGTTAGCTCCTTCGGTCCTCCGATCGTTGTCAGAAGTAAGTTGGCCGCAGTGTTATCACTC
ATGGTTATGGCAGCACTGCATAATTCTCTTACTGTCATGCCATCCGTAAGATGCTTTTCTGTGACTGGTG
AGTACTCAACCAAGTCATTCTGAGAATAGTGTATGCGGCGACCGAGTTGCTCTTGCCCGGCGTCAATACG
GGATAATACCGCGCCACATAGCAGAACTTTAAAAGTGCTCATCATTGGAAAACGTTCTTCGGGGCGAAAA
CTCTCAAGGATCTTACCGCTGTTGAGATCCAGTTCGATGTAACCCACTCGTGCACCCAACTGATCTTCAG
CATCTTTTACTTTCACCAGCGTTTCTGGGTGAGCAAAAACAGGAAGGCAAAATGCCGCAAAAAAGGGAAT
AAGGGCGACACGGAAATGTTGAATACTCAT
Features (pLannotate 1.2.2; 32 found; start..end, strand, type, name):
      1..105     -  promoter       AmpR promoter: bla
    158..586     -  rep_origin     f1 ori (sequence partly withheld): f1 bacteriophage origin of replication; arrow indicates direction of (+) strand synthesis
    591..746     -  CDS            lacZα (fragment): LacZα fragment of β-galactosidase; lacZ fragment
    748..867     +  CDS            B (fragment): PORTL_LAMBD - Experimental evidence at protein level: Swiss-Prot protein existence level 1. Forms the portal vertex of the capsid (PubMed:6228056, PubMed:6232391). This portal plays critical roles in head assembly, genome packaging, neck/tail attachment, and genome ejection (Probable). The portal protein multimerizes as a single ring-shaped homododecamer arranged around a central channel (PubMed:6232391). Binds to the terminase subunits to form the packaging machine (PubMed:7799432). From Escherichia phage lambda (Bacteriophage lambda).
   1367..1484    +  misc_feature   cPPT/CTS: central polypurine tract and central termination sequence of HIV-1
   1584..1601    +  protein_bind   5X UAS (fragment): five tandem copies of the "ScaI site" 17-mer CGGAGTACTGTCCTCCG, an upstream activating sequence (UAS) that efficiently binds yeast Gal4 (Webster et al., 1988; Pfeiffer et al., 2010) GAL4
   1612..1629    +  protein_bind   5X UAS (fragment): five tandem copies of the "ScaI site" 17-mer CGGAGTACTGTCCTCCG, an upstream activating sequence (UAS) that efficiently binds yeast Gal4 (Webster et al., 1988; Pfeiffer et al., 2010) GAL4
   1683..1700    +  protein_bind   5X UAS (fragment): five tandem copies of the "ScaI site" 17-mer CGGAGTACTGTCCTCCG, an upstream activating sequence (UAS) that efficiently binds yeast Gal4 (Webster et al., 1988; Pfeiffer et al., 2010) GAL4
   1711..1728    +  protein_bind   5X UAS (fragment): five tandem copies of the "ScaI site" 17-mer CGGAGTACTGTCCTCCG, an upstream activating sequence (UAS) that efficiently binds yeast Gal4 (Webster et al., 1988; Pfeiffer et al., 2010) GAL4
   1737..1754    +  protein_bind   5X UAS (fragment): five tandem copies of the "ScaI site" 17-mer CGGAGTACTGTCCTCCG, an upstream activating sequence (UAS) that efficiently binds yeast Gal4 (Webster et al., 1988; Pfeiffer et al., 2010) GAL4
   1765..1782    +  protein_bind   5X UAS (fragment): five tandem copies of the "ScaI site" 17-mer CGGAGTACTGTCCTCCG, an upstream activating sequence (UAS) that efficiently binds yeast Gal4 (Webster et al., 1988; Pfeiffer et al., 2010) GAL4
   1791..1808    +  protein_bind   5X UAS (fragment): five tandem copies of the "ScaI site" 17-mer CGGAGTACTGTCCTCCG, an upstream activating sequence (UAS) that efficiently binds yeast Gal4 (Webster et al., 1988; Pfeiffer et al., 2010) GAL4
   1819..1836    +  protein_bind   5X UAS (fragment): five tandem copies of the "ScaI site" 17-mer CGGAGTACTGTCCTCCG, an upstream activating sequence (UAS) that efficiently binds yeast Gal4 (Webster et al., 1988; Pfeiffer et al., 2010) GAL4
   1898..1915    +  promoter       minP (fragment): minimal TATA-box promoter with low basal activity
   1988..2030    +  5'UTR          Xenopus globin 5'-UTR: translational enhancer from the 5'-UTR of the major beta-globin gene of Xenopus laevis
   2082..2789    +  CDS            mCherry: mCherry is a basic (constitutively fluorescent) red fluorescent protein published in 2004, derived from Discosoma sp.. It is reported to be a very rapidly-maturing monomer with low acid sensitivity.
   2808..3396    +  misc_feature   WPRE: woodchuck hepatitis virus posttranscriptional regulatory element
   3403..4614    +  promoter       UbC promoter: human ubiquitin C promoter
   4637..5866    +  CDS            Arrb2: ARRB2_RAT - Experimental evidence at protein level: Swiss-Prot protein existence level 1. Functions in regulating agonist-mediated G-protein coupled receptor (GPCR) signaling by mediating both receptor desensitization and resensitization processes. During homologous desensitization, beta- arrestins bind to the GPRK-phosphorylated receptor and sterically preclude its coupling to the cognate G-protein; the binding appears to require additional receptor determinants exposed only in the active receptor conformation. The beta-arrestins target many receptors for internalization by acting as endocyti
   5897..6553    +  CDS            TEV protease (fragment): tobacco etch virus protease (Kapust et al., 2001)
   6557..6582    +  misc_feature   12Pktag (fragment)
   6674..7072    +  CDS            BSD: blasticidin S deaminase; Aspergillus terreus BSD; confers resistance to blasticidin
   7079..7184    +  misc_feature   WPRE (fragment): woodchuck hepatitis virus posttranscriptional regulatory element
   7196..7317    +  polyA_signal   SV40 poly(A) signal: SV40 polyadenylation signal
   7335..7427    +  ncRNA          G-CSF SLDE: Accession: RF00183 - G-CSF factor stem-loop destabilising element (SLDE)
   8124..8591    +  CDS            B (fragment): PORTL_LAMBD - Experimental evidence at protein level: Swiss-Prot protein existence level 1. Forms the portal vertex of the capsid (PubMed:6228056, PubMed:6232391). This portal plays critical roles in head assembly, genome packaging, neck/tail attachment, and genome ejection (Probable). The portal protein multimerizes as a single ring-shaped homododecamer arranged around a central channel (PubMed:6232391). Binds to the terminase subunits to form the packaging machine (PubMed:7799432). From Escherichia phage lambda (Bacteriophage lambda).
   8629..8645    -  protein_bind   lac operator: The lac repressor binds to the lac operator to inhibit transcription in E. coli. This inhibition can be relieved by adding lactose or isopropyl-β-D-thiogalactopyranoside (IPTG). lac repressor encoded by lacI
   8653..8683    -  promoter       lac promoter: promoter for the E. coli lac operon
   8698..8719    -  protein_bind   CAP binding site: CAP binding activates transcription in the presence of cAMP. E. coli catabolite activator protein
   8732..8824    -  CDS            lacI (fragment): lac repressor; lacI; The lac repressor binds to the lac operator to inhibit transcription in E. coli. This inhibition can be relieved by adding lactose or isopropyl-β-D-thiogalactopyranoside (IPTG).
   9007..9595    -  rep_origin     ori: high-copy-number ColE1/pMB1/pBR322/pUC origin of replication
   9766..10626   -  CDS            AmpR: β-lactamase; bla; confers resistance to ampicillin, carbenicillin, and related antibiotics
