[The description below was written by a language model from this plasmid's Addgene catalogue record and pLannotate feature annotations shown in this document.]
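Description:
pPB UbC Arrestin-uTEV2-V5; UAS-mCherry is a 10.6 kb mammalian expression plasmid on a pPB backbone. The name suggests a piggyBac transposon vector intended for stable genomic integration, although the transposon terminal repeats are not annotated in the feature table. It is propagated in E. coli through a high-copy ColE1/pUC origin with ampicillin selection (AmpR), and the backbone also carries an f1 origin and lac promoter/lacZα remnants. Mammalian cells are selected with blasticidin through a BSD (blasticidin S deaminase) coding sequence.

The payload consists of two cassettes in the same orientation. The first is a Gal4-responsive reporter: multiple UAS repeats upstream of a minimal TATA-box promoter and a Xenopus β-globin 5′UTR drive mCherry, followed by a WPRE. This gives low basal red fluorescence that switches on only when a Gal4-type transcription factor reaches the nucleus. The second cassette uses the human ubiquitin C promoter to express rat β-arrestin 2 (Arrb2) fused to uTEV2, a TEV protease variant, with a C-terminal V5 tag. BSD lies just downstream, followed by a partial WPRE and an SV40 poly(A) signal, but the element linking BSD to the fusion is not annotated. A cPPT/CTS element sits upstream of the UAS array.

The record states that the plasmid supplies the protease and reporter "receiver" components in DIPG (glioma) cells, as part of a light-gated transcriptional recorder of cell-cell contacts. In systems of this type, arrestin recruitment to an activated receptor brings the protease close to a cleavable, membrane-tethered transcription factor. The released factor then activates UAS-mCherry. That tethered component is not encoded on this plasmid.
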