Addgene plasmid #173123: pPB UbC Arrestin-uTEV2-V5; UAS-mCherry
Purpose: Expresses uTEV2 and reporter receiver construct in DIPG
Depositing lab: Alice Ting. Depositing organization: Stanford University. Publication: A light-gated transcriptional recorder for detecting cell-cell contacts. Cho KF, Gillespie SM, Kalogriopoulos NA, Quezada MA, Jacko M, Monje M, Ting AY. Elife. 2022 Mar 21;11:e70881. doi: 10.7554/eLife.70881. PubMed 35311648.
Backbone
  Vector backbone: pPB
  Vector type: Mammalian Expression
  Selectable markers: Blasticidin
Growth in bacteria
  Bacterial resistance: Ampicillin, 100 μg/mL
  Growth temperature: 37°C
  Growth strain: NEB Stable
  Copy number: Unknown
Gene/Insert
  Gene/Insert name: Arrestin-uTEV2-V5; UAS-mCherry
  Promoter: UbC
  Cloning method: Gibson Cloning
  Sequencing primers: 5′ ctgaagctccggttttgaactatgcgctcg
Terms and licenses: Academic/Nonprofit Terms; Industry Terms: Not Available to Industry
How to cite: pPB UbC Arrestin-uTEV2-V5; UAS-mCherry was a gift from Alice Ting (Addgene plasmid # 173123 ; http://n2t.net/addgene:173123 ; RRID:Addgene_173123)
